Addgene plasmid #39512: pSG5-H-Ras_V12-G37
Depositing lab: Julian Downward. Depositing organization: Cancer Research UK. Publication: Role of phosphoinositide 3-OH kinase in cell transformation and control of the actin cytoskeleton by Ras. Rodriguez-Viciana P, Warne PH, Khwaja A, Marte BM, Pappin D, Das P, Waterfield MD, Ridley A, Downward J. Cell. 1997 May 2;89(3):457-67. 10.1016/S0092-8674(00)80226-3 PubMed 9150145.
Backbone
  Vector backbone: pSG5
  Backbone manufacturer: Stratagene
  Vector type: Eukaryotic
Growth in bacteria
  Bacterial resistance: Ampicillin, 100 μg/mL
  Growth temperature: 37°C
  Growth strain: DH5alpha
  Copy number: High Copy
Gene/Insert
  Gene/Insert name: HRAS V12 G37
  Species: H. sapiens (human)
  Mutation: G12V and E37G
  Entrez Gene: HRAS (a.k.a. C-BAS/HAS, C-H-RAS, C-HA-RAS1, CTLO, H-RASIDX, HAMSV, HRAS1, RASH1, p21ras)
  Cloning method: Restriction Enzyme; 5′ cloning site EcoRI (not destroyed); 3′ cloning site EcoRI (not destroyed)
  Sequencing primers: 5′ CAG-F
Terms and licenses: Academic/Nonprofit Terms; Industry Terms: Not Available to Industry
How to cite: pSG5-H-Ras_V12-G37 was a gift from Julian Downward (Addgene plasmid # 39512 ; http://n2t.net/addgene:39512 ; RRID:Addgene_39512)
