[The description below was written by a language model from this plasmid's Addgene catalogue record.]
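Description:
pSG5-H-Ras_V12-G37 is a eukaryotic expression plasmid built on the commercial pSG5 backbone and carrying a doubly mutated human HRAS coding sequence. It is propagated in E. coli as a high-copy plasmid under ampicillin selection. The record lists no marker for selection in eukaryotic cells, which fits use by transient transfection. It also does not name the promoter or other regulatory elements. pSG5 is generally known as an SV40 early promoter vector with a beta-globin intron and an SV40 polyadenylation signal, plus a T7 promoter for in vitro transcription, but no feature table is available here to confirm these parts. The insert was cloned with EcoRI at both ends, and both sites were retained, so the fragment can be excised with a single enzyme. Because this cloning is non-directional, orientation has to be checked separately. No epitope tag or reporter is recorded.

The insert encodes H-Ras with two substitutions. G12V is the classic oncogenic change that impairs GTP hydrolysis and keeps Ras in its active, GTP-bound state. E37G lies in the effector loop, the region through which active Ras contacts its downstream targets. Second-site mutations of this kind are used as partial loss-of-function "effector domain" mutants, which retain binding to some effectors while losing others. This allows individual signalling branches downstream of activated Ras to be separated. The associated publication concerns the role of phosphoinositide 3-OH kinase in Ras-driven cell transformation and control of the actin cytoskeleton, so the construct is suited to expressing this selective Ras mutant in mammalian cells and comparing its effects with those of V12 Ras and other effector-loop variants. The record does not state which effectors this particular mutant retains.
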