>Addgene plasmid #39512 | pSG5-H-Ras_V12-G37 | addgene partial sequence | sequence record 51074 | pCAG-f 5'-GCAACGTGCTGGTTATTGTG-3'
TGTATACGACTCACTATAGGGCGAATTCCCGATCTATGACCGAATACAAGCTTGTTGTTGTTGGCGCCGT
CGGTGTGGGCAAGAGTGCGCTGACCATCCAGCTGATCCAGAACCATTTTGTGGACGAATACGACCCCACT
ATCGGGGATTCCTACCGCAAGCAGGTGGTCATTGATGGGGAGACGTGCCTGTTGGACATCCTGGATACCG
CCGGCCAGGAGGAGTACAGCGCCATGCGGGACCAGTACATGCGCACCGGGGAGGGCTTCCTGTGTGTGTT
TGCCATCAACAACACCAAGTCTTTTGAGGACATCCACCAGTACAGGGAGCAGATCAAACGGGTGAAGGAC
TCGGATGACGTGCCCATGGTGCTGGTGGGGAACAAGTGTGACCTGGCTGCACGCACTGTGGAATCTCGGC
AGGCTCAGGACCTCGCCCGAAGCTACGGCATCCCCTACATCGAGACCTCGGCCAAGACCCGGCAGGGAGT
GGAGGATGCCTTCTACACGTTGGTGCGTGAGATCCGGCAGCACAAGCTGCGGAAGCTGAACCCTCCTGAT
GAGAGTGGCCCCGGCTGCATGAGCTGCAAGTGTGTGCTCTCCTGACGCAGCACAAGCTCAGGACATGGAG
GTGCCGGATGCAGGAAGGAGGTGCAGACGGAAGGAGGAGGAAGGAAGGACGGAAGCAAGGAAGGAAGGAA
GGGCTGCTGGAGCCCAGTCACCCCGGGACCGTGGGCCGAGGTGACTGCAGACCCTCCCAGGGAGGCTGTG
CACAGACTGTCTTGAACATCCCAAATGCCACCGGAACCCCAGCCCTTAGCTCCCCTCCCAGGCCTCTGTG
GGCCCTTGTCGGGCACAGATGGGATCACAGTAAATTATTG
